Addgene plasmid #79119: pHR_5x Gal4 UAS
Purpose: (Empty Backbone) Base vector for cloning Gal4DBDVP64 inducible genes
Depositing lab: Wendell Lim. Depositing organization: University of California, San Francisco (UCSF). Publication: Engineering Customized Cell Sensing and Response Behaviors Using Synthetic Notch Receptors. Morsut L, Roybal KT, Xiong X, Gordley RM, Coyle SM, Thomson M, Lim WA. Cell. 2016 Feb 11;164(4):780-91. doi: 10.1016/j.cell.2016.01.012. Epub 2016 Jan 28. PubMed 26830878.
Backbone
  Vector backbone: pHR
  Vector type: Lentiviral
Growth in bacteria
  Bacterial resistance: Ampicillin, 100 μg/mL
  Growth temperature: 37°C
  Growth strain: NEB Stable
  Copy number: High Copy
Terms and licenses: Academic/Nonprofit Terms; Industry Terms: Not Available to Industry
Depositor comments: Precision Tumor Recognition by T Cells With Combinatorial Antigen-Sensing Circuits. Roybal KT, Rupp LJ, Morsut L, Walker WJ, McNally KA, Park JS, Lim WA. Cell. 2016 Feb 11;164(4):770-9. Epub 2016 Jan 28.
How to cite: pHR_5x Gal4 UAS was a gift from Wendell Lim (Addgene plasmid # 79119 ; http://n2t.net/addgene:79119 ; RRID:Addgene_79119)
