[The description below was written by a language model from this plasmid's Addgene catalogue record and pLannotate feature annotations shown in this document.]
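Description:
pHR_5x Gal4 UAS is an empty lentiviral transfer vector on the pHR backbone, intended as a base plasmid into which a gene of interest is cloned so that its expression becomes inducible by a Gal4 DNA-binding domain–VP64 transcriptional activator. It is propagated in E. coli as a high-copy plasmid through a ColE1/pUC-type origin and selected with ampicillin via the β-lactamase gene. The annotated sequence is 8,689 nt. The backbone also carries remnants of older vector lineages outside the viral region, including fragments of TcR, bom, rop and lacI, plus an SV40 promoter followed by gpt fragments, SV40 small t intron sequences and an SV40 poly(A) signal. These are legacy elements rather than parts of the payload.

The proviral cassette runs from a truncated HIV-1 5' LTR through the Ψ packaging signal with a partial gag sequence, the Rev response element for Rev-dependent nuclear export of the genomic RNA, and the cPPT/CTS, which aids nuclear import of the reverse-transcribed genome. Downstream lie a minimal CMV promoter fragment, multiple cloning site fragments, a WPRE to enhance transcript stability and expression, and a self-inactivating ΔU3 3' LTR. The five Gal4 UAS repeats named in the title are not called out in the automated feature table, but would be expected to lie just upstream of the minimal promoter, which has little activity on its own until a Gal4-based activator binds. No reporter or mammalian selection marker is annotated within the provirus.

The associated work concerns synthetic Notch receptors, suggesting use as the response element that expresses a chosen gene when a receptor releases Gal4-VP64.
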