Features (pLannotate 1.2.2; 31 found; start..end, strand, type, name):
     40..59      +  misc_feature   cPPT/CTS (fragment): central polypurine tract and central termination sequence of HIV-1
     61..294     +  LTR            3' LTR (ΔU3): self-inactivating 3' long terminal repeat (LTR) from HIV-1
    319..337     -  promoter       SP6 promoter: promoter for bacteriophage SP6 RNA polymerase
    565..844     +  CDS            TcR (fragment): tetracycline efflux protein; tet; confers resistance to tetracycline
    845..894     -  misc_feature   bom (fragment): basis of mobility region from pBR322
    996..1031    -  CDS            rop (fragment): Rop protein, which maintains plasmids at low copy number; rop
   1126..1230    +  promoter       AmpR promoter: bla
   1231..2091    +  CDS            AmpR: β-lactamase; bla; confers resistance to ampicillin, carbenicillin, and related antibiotics
   2262..2850    +  rep_origin     ori: high-copy-number ColE1/pMB1/pBR322/pUC origin of replication
   3033..3089    +  CDS            lacI (fragment): lac repressor; lacI; The lac repressor binds to the lac operator to inhibit transcription in E. coli. This inhibition can be relieved by adding lactose or isopropyl-β-D-thiogalactopyranoside (IPTG).
   3096..3425    +  promoter       SV40 promoter: SV40 enhancer and early promoter
   3625..3744    +  CDS            gpt (fragment): XGPT_ECOLI - Also known as gpp, gxu. Experimental evidence at protein level: Swiss-Prot protein existence level 1. Purine salvage pathway enzyme that catalyzes the transfer of the ribosyl-5-phosphate group from 5-phospho-alpha-D-ribose 1- diphosphate (PRPP) to the N9 position of the 6-oxopurines guanine and xanthine to form the corresponding ribonucleotides GMP (guanosine 5'- monophosphate) and XMP (xanthosine 5'-monophosphate), with the release of PPi. To a lesser extent, also acts on hypoxanthine (PubMed:9100006, PubMed:3886014). Does not ribophosphorylate adenine (PubMed:3886014). From Esch
   3744..4079    +  CDS            gpt (fragment): XGPT_ECOLI - Also known as gpp, gxu. Experimental evidence at protein level: Swiss-Prot protein existence level 1. Purine salvage pathway enzyme that catalyzes the transfer of the ribosyl-5-phosphate group from 5-phospho-alpha-D-ribose 1- diphosphate (PRPP) to the N9 position of the 6-oxopurines guanine and xanthine to form the corresponding ribonucleotides GMP (guanosine 5'- monophosphate) and XMP (xanthosine 5'-monophosphate), with the release of PPi. To a lesser extent, also acts on hypoxanthine (PubMed:9100006, PubMed:3886014). Does not ribophosphorylate adenine (PubMed:3886014). From Esch
   4174..4479    +  CDS            frsA (fragment): FRSA_ECOLI - Also known as yafA. Experimental evidence at protein level: Swiss-Prot protein existence level 1. Catalyzes the hydrolysis of esters (PubMed:15808744). Displays esterase activity toward pNP-butyrate (PubMed:15808744). May stimulate mixed-acid fermentation by acting as a fermentation/respiration switch that down-regulates respiration and up- regulates fermentation rates (PubMed:15169777). From Escherichia coli (strain K12).
   4483..4557    +  CDS            small t antigen (fragment): SV40 (simian virus 40) small t antigen
   4559..4624    +  intron         small t intron: SV40 (simian virus 40) small t antigen intron
   4754..4774    +  CDS            SV40 NLS: nuclear localization signal of SV40 (simian virus 40) large T antigen
   5093..5176    +  CDS            large T antigen (fragment): large T antigen from SV40 (simian virus 40)
   5199..5333    +  polyA_signal   SV40 poly(A) signal: SV40 polyadenylation signal
   5501..5830    +  CDS            nef (fragment): NEF_HV1BR - Experimental evidence at protein level: Swiss-Prot protein existence level 1. Extracellular Nef protein targets CD4(+) T-lymphocytes for apoptosis by interacting with CXCR4 surface receptors (PubMed:14990729). From Human immunodeficiency virus type 1 group M subtype B (isolate BRU/LAI) (HIV-1).
   5878..6135    +  LTR            5' LTR (truncated): truncated 5' long terminal repeat (LTR) from HIV-1
   6182..6307    +  misc_feature   HIV-1 Ψ: packaging signal of human immunodeficiency virus type 1
   6291..6629    +  CDS            HIV-1 gag (fragment): gag protein from human immunodeficiency virus 1; gag
   6799..7032    +  misc_feature   RRE: The Rev response element (RRE) of HIV-1 allows for Rev-dependent mRNA export from the nucleus to the cytoplasm.
   7409..7509    +  CDS            Rev (fragment): human immunodeficiency virus 1 (HIV-1) Rev protein; rev; enhances nuclear export of unspliced and incompletely spliced viral mRNAs
   7546..7663    +  misc_feature   cPPT/CTS: central polypurine tract and central termination sequence of HIV-1
   7700..7723    -  misc_feature   MCS (fragment): pBluescript multiple cloning site
   7856..7892    +  promoter       minimal CMV promoter (fragment): human cytomegalovirus (CMV) immediate early promoter
   8050..8080    +  misc_feature   MCS (fragment): pUC18/19 multiple cloning site
   8081..8099    +  misc_feature   MCS (fragment): pBluescript multiple cloning site
   8099..8687    +  misc_feature   WPRE: woodchuck hepatitis virus posttranscriptional regulatory element
>Addgene plasmid #79119 | pHR_5x Gal4 UAS | depositor full sequence | sequence record 153988 | pHR_5x Gal4 UAS sequence 8689 bps
CGATACCGTCGACCAAGGCAGCTGTAGATCTTAGCCACTTTTTAAAAGAAAAGGGGGGACTGGAAGGGCT
AATTCACTCCCAACGAAGACAAGATCTGCTTTTTGCTTGTACTGGGTCTCTCTGGTTAGACCAGATCTGA
GCCTGGGAGCTCTCTGGCTAACTAGGGAACCCACTGCTTAAGCCTCAATAAAGCTTGCCTTGAGTGCTTC
AAGTAGTGTGTGCCCGTCTGTTGTGTGACTCTGGTAACTAGAGATCCCTCAGACCCTTTTAGTCAGTGTG
GAAAATCTCTAGCAGCATCTAGAATTAATTCCGTGTATTCTATAGTGTCACCTAAATCGTATGTGTATGA
TACATAAGGTTATGTATTAATTGTAGCCGCGTTCTAACGACAATATGTACAAGCCTAATTGTGTAGCATC
TGGCTTACTGAAGCAGACCCTATCATCTCTCTCGTAAACTGCCGTCAGAGTCGGTTTGGTTGGACGAACC
TTCTGAGTTTCTGGTAACGCCGTCCCGCACCCGGAAATGGTCAGCGAACCAATCAGCAGGGTCATCGCTA
GCCAGATCCTCTACGCCGGACGCATCGTGGCCGGCATCACCGGCGCCACAGGTGCGGTTGCTGGCGCCTA
TATCGCCGACATCACCGATGGGGAAGATCGGGCTCGCCACTTCGGGCTCATGAGCGCTTGTTTCGGCGTG
GGTATGGTGGCAGGCCCCGTGGCCGGGGGACTGTTGGGCGCCATCTCCTTGCATGCACCATTCCTTGCGG
CGGCGGTGCTCAACGGCCTCAACCTACTACTGGGCTGCTTCCTAATGCAGGAGTCGCATAAGGGAGAGCG
TCGAATGGTGCACTCTCAGTACAATCTAGCTCTGATGCCGCATAGTTAAGCCAGCCCCGACACCCGCCAA
CACCCGCTGACGCGCCCTGACGGGCTTGTCTGCTCCCGGCATCCGCTTACAGACAAGCTGTGACCGTCTC
CGGGAGCTGCATGTGTCAGAGGTTTTCACCGTCATCACCGAAACGCGCGAGACGAAAGGGCCTCGTGATA
CGCCTATTTTTATAGGTTAATGTCATGATAATAATGGTTTCTTAGACGTCAGGTGGCACTTTTCGGGGAA
ATGTGCGCGGAACCCCTATTTGTTTATTTTTCTAAATACATTCAAATATGTATCCGCTCATGAGACAATA
ACCCTGATAAATGCTTCAATAATATTGAAAAAGGAAGAGTATGAGTATTCAACATTTCCGTGTCGCCCTT
ATTCCCTTTTTTGCGGCATTTTGCCTTCCTGTTTTTGCTCACCCAGAAACGCTGGTGAAAGTAAAAGATG
CTGAAGATCAGTTGGGTGCACGAGTGGGTTACATCGAACTGGATCTCAACAGCGGTAAGATCCTTGAGAG
TTTTCGCCCCGAAGAACGTTTTCCAATGATGAGCACTTTTAAAGTTCTGCTATGTGGCGCGGTATTATCC
CGTATTGACGCCGGGCAAGAGCAACTCGGTCGCCGCATACACTATTCTCAGAATGACTTGGTTGAGTACT
CACCAGTCACAGAAAAGCATCTTACGGATGGCATGACAGTAAGAGAATTATGCAGTGCTGCCATAACCAT
GAGTGATAACACTGCGGCCAACTTACTTCTGACAACGATCGGAGGACCGAAGGAGCTAACCGCTTTTTTG
CACAACATGGGGGATCATGTAACTCGCCTTGATCGTTGGGAACCGGAGCTGAATGAAGCCATACCAAACG
ACGAGCGTGACACCACGATGCCTGTAGCAATGGCAACAACGTTGCGCAAACTATTAACTGGCGAACTACT
TACTCTAGCTTCCCGGCAACAATTAATAGACTGGATGGAGGCGGATAAAGTTGCAGGACCACTTCTGCGC
TCGGCCCTTCCGGCTGGCTGGTTTATTGCTGATAAATCTGGAGCCGGTGAGCGTGGGTCTCGCGGTATCA
TTGCAGCACTGGGGCCAGATGGTAAGCCCTCCCGTATCGTAGTTATCTACACGACGGGGAGTCAGGCAAC
TATGGATGAACGAAATAGACAGATCGCTGAGATAGGTGCCTCACTGATTAAGCATTGGTAACTGTCAGAC
CAAGTTTACTCATATATACTTTAGATTGATTTAAAACTTCATTTTTAATTTAAAAGGATCTAGGTGAAGA
TCCTTTTTGATAATCTCATGACCAAAATCCCTTAACGTGAGTTTTCGTTCCACTGAGCGTCAGACCCCGT
AGAAAAGATCAAAGGATCTTCTTGAGATCCTTTTTTTCTGCGCGTAATCTGCTGCTTGCAAACAAAAAAA
CCACCGCTACCAGCGGTGGTTTGTTTGCCGGATCAAGAGCTACCAACTCTTTTTCCGAAGGTAACTGGCT
TCAGCAGAGCGCAGATACCAAATACTGTCCTTCTAGTGTAGCCGTAGTTAGGCCACCACTTCAAGAACTC
TGTAGCACCGCCTACATACCTCGCTCTGCTAATCCTGTTACCAGTGGCTGCTGCCAGTGGCGATAAGTCG
TGTCTTACCGGGTTGGACTCAAGACGATAGTTACCGGATAAGGCGCAGCGGTCGGGCTGAACGGGGGGTT
CGTGCACACAGCCCAGCTTGGAGCGAACGACCTACACCGAACTGAGATACCTACAGCGTGAGCTATGAGA
AAGCGCCACGCTTCCCGAAGGGAGAAAGGCGGACAGGTATCCGGTAAGCGGCAGGGTCGGAACAGGAGAG
CGCACGAGGGAGCTTCCAGGGGGAAACGCCTGGTATCTTTATAGTCCTGTCGGGTTTCGCCACCTCTGAC
TTGAGCGTCGATTTTTGTGATGCTCGTCAGGGGGGCGGAGCCTATGGAAAAACGCCAGCAACGCGGCCTT
TTTACGGTTCCTGGCCTTTTGCTGGCCTTTTGCTCACATGTTCTTTCCTGCGTTATCCCCTGATTCTGTG
GATAACCGTATTACCGCCTTTGAGTGAGCTGATACCGCTCGCCGCAGCCGAACGACCGAGCGCAGCGAGT
CAGTGAGCGAGGAAGCGGAAGAGCGCCCAATACGCAAACCGCCTCTCCCCGCGCGTTGGCCGATTCATTA
ATGCAGCTGTGGAATGTGTGTCAGTTAGGGTGTGGAAAGTCCCCAGGCTCCCCAGCAGGCAGAAGTATGC
AAAGCATGCATCTCAATTAGTCAGCAACCAGGTGTGGAAAGTCCCCAGGCTCCCCAGCAGGCAGAAGTAT
GCAAAGCATGCATCTCAATTAGTCAGCAACCATAGTCCCGCCCCTAACTCCGCCCATCCCGCCCCTAACT
CCGCCCAGTTCCGCCCATTCTCCGCCCCATGGCTGACTAATTTTTTTTATTTATGCAGAGGCCGAGGCCG
CCTCGGCCTCTGAGCTATTCCAGAAGTAGTGAGGAGGCTTTTTTGGAGGCCTAGGCTTTTGCAAAAAGCT
TGGACACAAGACAGGCTTGCGAGATATGTTTGAGAATACCACTTTATCCCGCGTCAGGGAGAGGCAGTGC
GTAAAAAGACGCGGACTCATGTGAAATACTGGTTTTTAGTGCGCCAGATCTCTATAATCTCGCGCAACCT
ATTTTCCCCTCGAACACTTTTTAAGCCGTAGATAAACAGGCTGGGACACTTCACATGAGCGAAAAATACA
TCGTCACCTGGGACATGTTGCAGATCCATGCACGTAAACTCGCAAGCCGACTGATGCCTTCTGAACAATG
GAAAGGCATTATTGCCGTAAGCCGTGGCGGTCTGTACCGGGTGCGTTACTGGCGCGTGAACTGGGTATTC
GTCATGTCGATACCGTTTGTATTTCCAGCTACGATCACGACAACCAGCGCGAGCTTAAAGTGCTGAAACG
CGCAGAAGGCGATGGCGAAGGCTTCATCGTTATTGATGACCTGGTGGATACCGGTGGTACTGCGGTTGCG
ATTCGTGAAATGTATCCAAAAGCGCACTTTGTCACCATCTTCGCAAAACCGGCTGGTCGTCCGCTGGTTG
ATGACTATGTTGTTGATATCCCGCAAGATACCTGGATTGAACAGCCGTGGGATATGGGCGTCGTATTCGT
CCCGCCAATCTCCGGTCGCTAATCTTTTCAACGCCTGGCACTGCCGGGCGTTGTTCTTTTTAACTTCAGG
CGGGTTACAATAGTTTCCAGTAAGTATTCTGGAGGCTGCATCCATGACACAGGCAAACCTGAGCGAAACC
CTGTTCAAACCCCGCTTTAAACATCCTGAAACCTCGACGCTAGTCCGCCGCTTTAATCACGGCGCACAAC
CGCCTGTGCAGTCGGCCCTTGATGGTAAAACCATCCCTCACTGGTATCGCATGATTAACCGTCTGATGTG
GATCTGGCGCGGCATTGACCCACGCGAAATCCTCGACGTCCAGGCACGTATTGTGATGAGCGATGCCGAA
CGTACCGACGATGATTTATACGATACGGTGATTGGCTACCGTGGCGGCAACTGGATTTATGAGTGGGCCC
CGGATCTTTGTGAAGGAACCTTACTTCTGTGGTGTGACATAATTGGACAAACTACCTACAGAGATTTAAA
GCTCTAAGGTAAATATAAAATTTTTAAGTGTATAATGTGTTAAACTACTGATTCTAATTGTTTGTGTATT
TTAGATTCCAACCTATGGAACTGATGAATGGGAGCAGTGGTGGAATGCCTTTAATGAGGAAAACCTGTTT
TGCTCAGAAGAAATGCCATCTAGTGATGATGAGGCTACTGCTGACTCTCAACATTCTACTCCTCCAAAAA
AGAAGAGAAAGGTAGAAGACCCCAAGGACTTTCCTTCAGAATTGCTAAGTTTTTTGAGTCATGCTGTGTT
TAGTAATAGAACTCTTGCTTGCTTTGCTATTTACACCACAAAGGAAAAAGCTGCACTGCTATACAAGAAA
ATTATGGAAAAATATTCTGTAACCTTTATAAGTAGGCATAACAGTTATAATCATAACATACTGTTTTTTC
TTACTCCACACAGGCATAGAGTGTCTGCTATTAATAACTATGCTCAAAAATTGTGTACCTTTAGCTTTTT
AATTTGTAAAGGGGTTAATAAGGAATATTTGATGTATAGTGCCTTGACTAGAGATCATAATCAGCCATAC
CACATTTGTAGAGGTTTTACTTGCTTTAAAAAACCTCCCACACCTCCCCCTGAACCTGAAACATAAAATG
AATGCAATTGTTGTTGTTAACTTGTTTATTGCAGCTTATAATGGTTACAAATAAAGCAATAGCATCACAA
ATTTCACAAATAAAGCATTTTTTTCACTGCATTCTAGTTGTGGTTTGTCCAAACTCATCAATGTATCTTA
TCATGTCTGGATCAACTGGATAACTCAAGCTAACCAAAATCATCCCAAACTTCCCACCCCATACCCTATT
ACCACTGCCAATTACCTAGTGGTTTCATTTACTCTAAACCTGTGATTCCTCTGAATTATTTTCATTTTAA
AGAAATTGTATTTGTTAAATATGTACTACAAACTTAGTAGTTGGAAGGGCTAATTCACTCCCAAAGAAGA
CAAGATATCCTTGATCTGTGGATCTACCACACACAAGGCTACTTCCCTGATTAGCAGAACTACACACCAG
GGCCAGGGGTCAGATATCCACTGACCTTTGGATGGTGCTACAAGCTAGTACCAGTTGAGCCAGATAAGGT
AGAAGAGGCCAATAAAGGAGAGAACACCAGCTTGTTACACCCTGTGAGCCTGCATGGGATGGATGACCCG
GAGAGAGAAGTGTTAGAGTGGAGGTTTGACAGCCGCCTAGCATTTCATCACGTGGCCCGAGAGCTGCATC
CGGAGTACTTCAAGAACTGCTGATATCGAGCTTGCTACAAGGGACTTTCCGCTGGGGACTTTCCAGGGAG
GCGTGGCCTGGGCGGGACTGGGGAGTGGCGAGCCCTCAGATCCTGCATATAAGCAGCTGCTTTTTGCCTG
TACTGGGTCTCTCTGGTTAGACCAGATCTGAGCCTGGGAGCTCTCTGGCTAACTAGGGAACCCACTGCTT
AAGCCTCAATAAAGCTTGCCTTGAGTGCTTCAAGTAGTGTGTGCCCGTCTGTTGTGTGACTCTGGTAACT
AGAGATCCCTCAGACCCTTTTAGTCAGTGTGGAAAATCTCTAGCAGTGGCGCCCGAACAGGGACTTGAAA
GCGAAAGGGAAACCAGAGGAGCTCTCTCGACGCAGGACTCGGCTTGCTGAAGCGCGCACGGCAAGAGGCG
AGGGGCGGCGACTGGTGAGTACGCCAAAAATTTTGACTAGCGGAGGCTAGAAGGAGAGAGATGGGTGCGA
GAGCGTCAGTATTAAGCGGGGGAGAATTAGATCGCGATGGGAAAAAATTCGGTTAAGGCCAGGGGGAAAG
AAAAAATATAAATTAAAACATATAGTATGGGCAAGCAGGGAGCTAGAACGATTCGCAGTTAATCCTGGCC
TGTTAGAAACATCAGAAGGCTGTAGACAAATACTGGGACAGCTACAACCATCCCTTCAGACAGGATCAGA
AGAACTTAGATCATTATATAATACAGTAGCAACCCTCTATTGTGTGCATCAAAGGATAGAGATAAAAGAC
ACCAAGGAAGCTTTAGACAAGATAGAGGAAGAGCAAAACAAAAGTAAGACCACCGCACAGCAAGCGGCCG
GTGATCTTCAGACCTGGACGATATATATGAGGGACAATTGGAGAAGTGAATTATATAAATATAAAGTAGT
AAAAATTGAACCATTAGGAGTAGCACCCACCAAGGCAAAGAGAAGAGTGGTGCAGAGAGAAAAAAGAGCA
GTGGGAATAGGAGCTTTGTTCCTTGGGTTCTTGGGAGCAGCAGGAAGCACTATGGGCGCAGCGTCAATGA
CGCTGACGGTACAGGCCAGACAATTATTGTCTGGTATAGTGCAGCAGCAGAACAATTTGCTGAGGGCTAT
TGAGGCGCAACAGCATCTGTTGCAACTCACAGTCTGGGGCATCAAGCAGCTCCAGGCAAGAATCCTGGCT
GTGGAAAGATACCTAAAGGATCAACAGCTCCTGGGGATTTGGGGTTGCTCTGGAAAACTCATTTGCACCA
CTGCTGTGCCTTGGAATGCTAGTTGGAGTAATAAATCTCTGGAACAGATTTGGAATCACACGACCTGGAT
GGAGTGGGACAGAGAAATTAACAATTACACAAGCTTAATACACTCCTTAATTGAAGAATCGCAAAACCAG
CAAGAAAAGAATGAACAAGAATTATTGGAATTAGATAAATGGGCAAGTTTGTGGAATTGGTTTAACATAA
CAAATTGGCTGTGGTATATAAAATTATTCATAATGATAGTAGGAGGCTTGGTAGGTTTAAGAATAGTTTT
TGCTGTACTTTCTATAGTGAATAGAGTTAGGCAGGGATATTCACCATTATCGTTTCAGACCCACCTCCCA
ACCCCGAGGGGACCCGACAGGCCCGAAGGAATAGAAGAAGAAGGTGGAGAGAGAGACAGAGACAGATCCA
TTCGATTAGTGAACGGATCTCGACGGTATCGCCAAATGGCAGTATTCATCCACAATTTTAAAAGAAAAGG
GGGGATTGGGGGGTACAGTGCAGGGGAAAGAATAGTAGACATAATAGCAACAGACATACAAACTAAAGAA
TTACAAAAACAAATTACAAAAATTCAAAATTTTCGGGTTTATTACAGGGACAGCAGAGATCCAGTTTGGA
TCGATAAGCTTGATATCGAATTCGGAGCACTGTCCTCCGAACGTCGGAGCACTGTCCTCCGAACGTCGGA
GCACTGTCCTCCGAACGTCGGAGCACTGTCCTCCGAACGGAGCATGTCCTCCGAACGTCGGAGCACTGTC
CTCCGAACGACTAGTTAGGCGTGTACGGTGGGAGGCCTATATAAGCAGAGCTCGTTTAGTGAACCGTCAG
ATCGCCTGGAGACGCCATCCACGCTGTTTTGACCTCCATAGAAGACACCGGGACCGATCCAGCCTCTCGA
CATTCGTTGGATCCTTGACTTGCGGCCGCAACTCCCACCTGCAACATGCGTGACTGACTGAGGCCGCGAC
TCTAGAGTCGACCTGCAGGCATGCAAGCTTGATATCAAGCTTATCGATAATCAACCTCTGGATTACAAAA
TTTGTGAAAGATTGACTGGTATTCTTAACTATGTTGCTCCTTTTACGCTATGTGGATACGCTGCTTTAAT
GCCTTTGTATCATGCTATTGCTTCCCGTATGGCTTTCATTTTCTCCTCCTTGTATAAATCCTGGTTGCTG
TCTCTTTATGAGGAGTTGTGGCCCGTTGTCAGGCAACGTGGCGTGGTGTGCACTGTGTTTGCTGACGCAA
CCCCCACTGGTTGGGGCATTGCCACCACCTGTCAGCTCCTTTCCGGGACTTTCGCTTTCCCCCTCCCTAT
TGCCACGGCGGAACTCATCGCCGCCTGCCTTGCCCGCTGCTGGACAGGGGCTCGGCTGTTGGGCACTGAC
AATTCCGTGGTGTTGTCGGGGAAATCATCGTCCTTTCCTTGGCTGCTCGCCTGTGTTGCCACCTGGATTC
TGCGCGGGACGTCCTTCTGCTACGTCCCTTCGGCCCTCAATCCAGCGGACCTTCCTTCCCGCGGCCTGCT
GCCGGCTCTGCGGCCTCTTCCGCGTCTTCGCCTTCGCCCTCAGACGAGTCGGATCTCCCTTTGGGCCGCC
TCCCCGCAT
