>Addgene plasmid #79119 | pHR_5x Gal4 UAS | depositor partial sequence | sequence record 148031 | Gal4 5x UAS and mCMV
GGAGCACTGTCCTCCGAACGTCGGAGCACTGTCCTCCGAACGTCGGAGCACTGTCCTCCGAACGTCGGAG
CACTGTCCTCCGAACGGAGCATGTCCTCCGAACGTCGGAGCACTGTCCTCCGAACGACTAGTTAGGCGTG
TACGGTGGGAGGCCTATATAAGCAGAGCTCGTTTAGTGAACCGTCAGATCGCCTGGAGACGCCATCCACG
CTGTTTTGACCTCCATAGAAGACACCGGGACCGATCCAGC
