>Addgene plasmid #79119 | pHR_5x Gal4 UAS | addgene partial sequence | sequence record 153986 | pTYF-5 5'-GTAGACATAATAGCAACAGAC-3'
AAATTCAAAATTTTCGGGTTTATTACAGGGACAGCAGAGATCCAGTTTGGATCGATAAGCTTGATATCGA
ATTCGGAGCACTGTCCTCCGAACGTCGGAGCACTGTCCTCCGAACGTCGGAGCACTGTCCTCCGAACGTC
GGAGCACTGTCCTCCGAACGGAGCATGTCCTCCGAACGTCGGAGCACTGTCCTCCGAACGACTAGTTAGG
CGTGTACGGTGGGAGGCCTATATAAGCAGAGCTCGTTTAGTGAACCGTCAGATCGCCTGGAGACGCCATC
CACGCTGTTTTGACCTCCATAGAAGACACCGGGACCGATCCAGCCTCTCGACATTCGTTGGATCCTTGAC
TTGCGGCCGCAACTCCCACCTGCAACATGCGTGACTGACTGAGGCCGCGACTCTAGAGTCGACCTGCAGG
CATGCAAGCTTGATATCAAGCTTATCGATAATCAACCTCTGGATTACAAAATTTGTGAAAGATTGACTGG
TATTCTTAACTATGTTGCTCCTTTTACGCTATGTGGATACGCTGCTTTAATGCCTTTGTATCATGCTATT
GCTTCCCGTATGGCTTTCATTTTCTCCTCCTTGTATAAATCCTGGTTGCTGTCTCTTTATGAGGAGTTGT
GGCCCGTTGTCAGGCAACGTGGCGTGGTGTGCACTGTGTTTGCTGACGCAACCCCCACTGGTTGGGGCAT
TGCCACCACCTGTCAGCTCCTTTCCGGGACTTTCGCTTTCCCCCTCCCTATTGCCACGGCGGAACTCATC
GCCGCCTGCCTTGCCCGCTGCTGGACAGGGGCTCGGCTGTTGGGCACTGACAATTCC
