>Addgene plasmid #79119 | pHR_5x Gal4 UAS | addgene partial sequence | sequence record 153987 | WPRE-R 5'-CATAGCGTAAAAGGAGCAACA-3'
TTTTGTAATCCAGAGGTTGATTATCGATAAGCTTGATATCAAGCTTGCATGCCTGCAGGTCGACTCTAGA
GTCGCGGCCTCAGTCAGTCACGCATGTTGCAGGTGGGAGTTGCGGCCGCAAGTCAAGGATCCAACGAATG
TCGAGAGGCTGGATCGGTCCCGGTGTCTTCTATGGAGGTCAAAACAGCGTGGATGGCGTCTCCAGGCGAT
CTGACGGTTCACTAAACGAGCTCTGCTTATATAGGCCTCCCACCGTACACGCCTAACTAGTCGTTCGGAG
GACAGTGCTCCGACGTTCGGAGGACATGCTCCGTTCGGAGGACAGTGCTCCGACGTTCGGAGGACAGTGC
TCCGACGTTCGGAGGACAGTGCTCCGACGTTCGGAGGACAGTGCTCCGAATTCGATATCAAGCTTATCGA
TCCAAACTGGATCTCTGCTGTCCCTGTAATAAACCCGAAAATTTTGAATTTTTGTAATTTGTTTTTGTAA
TTCTTTAGTTTGTATGTCTGTTGCTATTATGTCTACTATTCTTTCCCCTGCACTGTACCCCCCAATCCCC
CCTTTTCTTTTAAAATTGTGGATGAATACTGCCATTTGGCGATACCGTCGAGATCCGTTCACTAATCGAA
TGGATCTGTCTCTGTCTCTCTCTCCACCTTCTTCTTCTATTCCTTCGGGCCTGTCGGGTCCCCTCGGGGT
TGGGAGGTGGGTCTGAAACGATAATGGTGAATATCCCTGCCTAACTCTATTCACTATAGAAAGTACAGCA
AAAACTATTCTTAAACCTACCAAGCCTCCTACTATCATTATGAATAATTTTATATACCACAGCCAATTTG
TTATGTTAAACCAATTCCACAAACTTGCCCATTTATCTAATTCCAATAA
